>Addgene plasmid #135293 | hCMV-IE1:Lucia:bgH | depositor full sequence | sequence record 261439 | hCMV-IE1:Lucia:bgH sequence 3791 bps
TAACAAGCTTCGTCTCAGTCAGGAGTAGTTATTAATAGTAATCAATTACGGGGTCATTAGTTCATAGCCC
ATATATGGAGTTCCGCGTTACATAACTTACGGTAAATGGCCCGCCTGGCTGACCGCCCAACGACCCCCGC
CCATTGACGTCAATAATGACGTATGTTCCCATAGTAACGCCAATAGGGACTTTCCATTGACGTCAATGGG
TGGAGTATTTACGGTAAACTGCCCACTTGGCAGTACATCAAGTGTATCATATGCCAAGTACGCCCCCTAT
TGACGTCAATGACGGTAAATGGCCCGCCTGGCATTATGCCCAGTACATGACCTTATGGGACTTTCCTACT
TGGCAGTACATCTACGTATTAGTCATCGCTATTACCATGGTGATGCGGTTTTGGCAGTACATCAATGGGC
GTGGATAGCGGTTTGACTCACGGGGATTTCCAAGTCTCCACCCCATTGACGTCAATGGGAGTTTGTTTTG
GCACCAAAATCAACGGGACTTTCCAAAATGTCGTAACAACTCCGCCCCATTGACGCAAATGGGCGGTAGG
CGTGTACGGTGGGAGGTCTATATAAGCAGAGCTGGTTTAGTGAACCGTCAGATCAAGCTCAAATGGAGAT
CAAGGTTCTGTTCGCTCTGATCTGTATTGCTGTTGCCGAGGCCAAGCCGACAGAGATAAATGAGGACCTC
AACATTGCAGCCGTAGCCTCCAACTTCGCCACAACGGACCTCGAGACAGACTTGTTTACGAATTGGGAGA
CTATGAACGTTATATCCACCGATACTGAGCAAGTGAATACGGACGCTGACCGTGGCAAGCTCCCTGGAAA
GAAATTGCCTCCTGATGTCCTGCGTGAACTCGAAGCGAATGCGCGTCGCGCAGGTTGTACTCGCGGTTGC
CTCATATGCCTGAGCCATATCAAATGTACACCTAAAATGAAGAAATTTATTCCGGGACGTTGTCATACGT
ATGAGGGTGAAAAGGAAAGCGCACAGGGTGGCATAGGAGAGGCTATCGTTGACATCCCTGAAATACCAGG
TTTTAAGGACAAGGAACCATTGGACCAGTTTATTGCCCAAGTGGACCTCTGTGCCGACTGCACGACGGGT
TGTCTGAAGGGTCTGGCTAATGTCCAATGCAGCGATTTGCTCAAAAAGTGGCTGCCGCAACGCTGTACGA
CTTTTGCATCCAAGATCCAGGGACGAGTCGATAAGATCAAGGGATTGGCTGGAGATCGGTGAGCTTCTGT
GCCTTCTAGTTGCCAGCCATCTGTTGTTTGCCCCTCCCCCGTGCCTTCCTTGACCCTGGAAGGTGCCACT
CCCACTGTCCTTTCCTAATAAAATGAGGAAATTGCATCGCATTGTCTGAGTAGGTGTCATTCTATTCTGG
GGGGTGGGGTGGGGCAGGACAGCAAGGGGGAGGATTGGGAAGACAATAGCAGGCATGCTGGGGATGCGGT
GGGCTCTATGGCGCTTGAGACGAAGCTTGACACGGTTATCCACAGAATCAGGGGATAACGCAGGAAAGAA
CATGTGAGCAAAAGGCCAGCAAAAGGCCAGGAACCGTAAAAAGGCCGCGTTGCTGGCGTTTTTCCATAGG
CTCCGCCCCCCTGACGAGCATCACAAAAATCGACGCTCAAGTCAGAGGTGGCGAAACCCGACAGGACTAT
AAAGATACCAGGCGTTTCCCCCTGGAAGCTCCCTCGTGCGCTCTCCTGTTCCGACCCTGCCGCTTACCGG
ATACCTGTCCGCCTTTCTCCCTTCGGGAAGCGTGGCGCTTTCTCATAGCTCACGCTGTAGGTATCTCAGT
TCGGTGTAGGTCGTTCGCTCCAAGCTGGGCTGTGTGCACGAACCCCCCGTTCAGCCCGACCGCTGCGCCT
TATCCGGTAACTATCGTCTTGAGTCCAACCCGGTAAGACACGACTTATCGCCACTGGCAGCAGCCACTGG
TAACAGGATTAGCAGAGCGAGGTATGTAGGCGGTGCTACAGAGTTCTTGAAGTGGTGGCCTAACTACGGC
TACACTAGAAGAACAGTATTTGGTATCTGCGCTCTGCTGAAGCCAGTTACCTTCGGAAAAAGAGTTGGTA
GCTCTTGATCCGGCAAACAAACCACCGCTGGTAGCGGTGGTTTTTTTGTTTGCAAGCAGCAGATTACGCG
CAGAAAAAAAGGATCTCAAGAAGATCCTTTGATCTTTTCTACGGGGTCTGACGCTCAGTGGAACGAAAAC
TCACGTTAAGGGATTTTGGTCATGAGATTATCAAAAAGGATCTTCACCTAGATCCTTTTGTGATGATCGG
CACGTAAGAGGTTCCAACTTTCACCATAATGAAATAAGATCACTACCGGGCGTATTTTTTGAGTTATCGA
GATTTTCAGGAGCTAAGGAAGCTAAAATGAGCCATATTCAACGGGAAACGTCTTGCTCAAGGCCGCGATT
AAATTCCAACATGGATGCTGATTTATATGGGTATAAATGGGCTCGCGATAATGTCGGGCAATCAGGTGCG
ACAATCTACCGATTGTATGGGAAGCCCGATGCGCCAGAGTTGTTTCTGAAACATGGCAAAGGTAGCGTTG
CCAATGATGTTACAGATGAGATGGTCAGACTAAACTGGCTGACGGAATTTATGCCTCTTCCGACCATCAA
GCATTTTATCCGTACTCCTGATGATGCATGGTTACTCACCACTGCGATCCCAGGGAAAACAGCATTCCAG
GTATTAGAAGAATATCCTGATTCAGGTGAAAATATTGTTGATGCGCTGGCAGTGTTCCTGCGCCGGTTGC
ATTCGATTCCTGTTTGTAATTGTCCTTTTAACAGCGATCGCGTATTTCGACTCGCTCAGGCGCAATCACG
AATGAATAACGGTTTGGTTGATGCGAGTGATTTTGATGACGAGCGTAATGGCTGGCCTGTTGAACAAGTC
TGGAAAGAAATGCATAAACTTTTGCCATTCTCACCGGATTCAGTCGTCACTCATGGTGATTTCTCACTTG
ATAACCTTATTTTTGACGAGGGGAAATTAATAGGTTGTATTGATGTTGGACGAGTCGGAATCGCAGACCG
ATACCAGGATCTTGCCATCCTATGGAACTGCCTCGGTGAGTTTTCTCCTTCATTACAGAAACGGCTTTTT
CAAAAATATGGTATTGATAATCCTGATATGAATAAATTGCAGTTTCATTTGATGCTCGATGAGTTTTTCT
GATTTTTTTTAAGGCAGTTATTGGTGCCCTTAAACGCCTGGTTGCTACGCCTGAATAAGTGATAATAAGC
GGATGAATGGCAGAAATTCGATGATAAGCTGTCAAACATGATGT
[125 nt withheld, positions 3335-3459]
C
[91 nt withheld, positions 3461-3551]
AGGGTGATGGTTCACGTAGTGGGCCAGCGCCCTGATAGACGGTTTTTCGCCCTTTGACGTTGGAGTCCAC
GTTCTTT
[37 nt withheld, positions 3629-3665]
ACCCTATCTCGGTCTATTCTTTTGATTTATAAGGGATTTTGCCGATTTCGGCCTATTGGTTAAAAAATGA
GCTGATTTAACAAAAATTTAACGCGAATTTTAACAAAATATTAACGCTTACAATTT
Features (pLannotate 1.2.2; 8 found; start..end, strand, type, name):
     86..389     +  enhancer       CMV enhancer: human cytomegalovirus immediate early enhancer
    390..593     +  promoter       CMV promoter: human cytomegalovirus (CMV) immediate early promoter
   1257..1481    +  polyA_signal   bGH poly(A) signal: bovine growth hormone polyadenylation signal
   1601..2189    -  rep_origin     ori: high-copy-number ColE1/pMB1/pBR322/pUC origin of replication
   2304..2406    +  promoter       cat promoter: promoter of the E. coli cat gene encoding chloramphenicol acetyltransferase
   2407..3220    +  CDS            KanR (fragment): aminoglycoside phosphotransferase; aph(3')-Ia; confers resistance to kanamycin in bacteria or G418 (Geneticin®) in eukaryotes
   3308..3325    -  promoter       tet promoter (fragment): E. coli promoter for tetracycline efflux protein gene
   3336..3791    +  rep_origin     f1 ori (sequence partly withheld): f1 bacteriophage origin of replication; arrow indicates direction of (+) strand synthesis
