>Addgene plasmid #135293 | hCMV-IE1:Lucia:bgH | addgene full sequence | sequence record 272173 | Addgene NGS Result
GGTTCACGTAGTGGGCCAGCGCCCTGATAGACGGTTTTTCGCCCTTTGACGTTGGAGTCCACGTTCTTT
[37 nt withheld, positions 70-106]
ACCCTATCTCGGTCTATTCTTTTGATTTATAAGGGATTTTGCCGATTTCGGCCTATTGGTTAAAAAATGA
GCTGATTTAACAAAAATTTAACGCGAATTTTAACAAAATATTAACGCTTACAATTTTAACAAGCTTCGTC
TCAGTCAGGAGTAGTTATTAATAGTAATCAATTACGGGGTCATTAGTTCATAGCCCATATATGGAGTTCC
GCGTTACATAACTTACGGTAAATGGCCCGCCTGGCTGACCGCCCAACGACCCCCGCCCATTGACGTCAAT
AATGACGTATGTTCCCATAGTAACGCCAATAGGGACTTTCCATTGACGTCAATGGGTGGAGTATTTACGG
TAAACTGCCCACTTGGCAGTACATCAAGTGTATCATATGCCAAGTACGCCCCCTATTGACGTCAATGACG
GTAAATGGCCCGCCTGGCATTATGCCCAGTACATGACCTTATGGGACTTTCCTACTTGGCAGTACATCTA
CGTATTAGTCATCGCTATTACCATGGTGATGCGGTTTTGGCAGTACATCAATGGGCGTGGATAGCGGTTT
GACTCACGGGGATTTCCAAGTCTCCACCCCATTGACGTCAATGGGAGTTTGTTTTGGCACCAAAATCAAC
GGGACTTTCCAAAATGTCGTAACAACTCCGCCCCATTGACGCAAATGGGCGGTAGGCGTGTACGGTGGGA
GGTCTATATAAGCAGAGCTGGTTTAGTGAACCGTCAGATCAAGCTCAAATGGAGATCAAGGTTCTGTTCG
CTCTGATCTGTATTGCTGTTGCCGAGGCCAAGCCGACAGAGATAAATGAGGACCTCAACATTGCAGCCGT
AGCCTCCAACTTCGCCACAACGGACCTCGAGACAGACTTGTTTACGAATTGGGAGACTATGAACGTTATA
TCCACCGATACTGAGCAAGTGAATACGGACGCTGACCGTGGCAAGCTCCCTGGAAAGAAATTGCCTCCTG
ATGTCCTGCGTGAACTCGAAGCGAATGCGCGTCGCGCAGGTTGTACTCGCGGTTGCCTCATATGCCTGAG
CCATATCAAATGTACACCTAAAATGAAGAAATTTATTCCGGGACGTTGTCATACGTATGAGGGTGAAAAG
GAAAGCGCACAGGGTGGCATAGGAGAGGCTATCGTTGACATCCCTGAAATACCAGGTTTTAAGGACAAGG
AACCATTGGACCAGTTTATTGCCCAAGTGGACCTCTGTGCCGACTGCACGACGGGTTGTCTGAAGGGTCT
GGCTAATGTCCAATGCAGCGATTTGCTCAAAAAGTGGCTGCCGCAACGCTGTACGACTTTTGCATCCAAG
ATCCAGGGACGAGTCGATAAGATCAAGGGATTGGCTGGAGATCGGTGAGCTTCTGTGCCTTCTAGTTGCC
AGCCATCTGTTGTTTGCCCCTCCCCCGTGCCTTCCTTGACCCTGGAAGGTGCCACTCCCACTGTCCTTTC
CTAATAAAATGAGGAAATTGCATCGCATTGTCTGAGTAGGTGTCATTCTATTCTGGGGGGTGGGGTGGGG
CAGGACAGCAAGGGGGAGGATTGGGAAGACAATAGCAGGCATGCTGGGGATGCGGTGGGCTCTATGGCGC
TTGAGACGAAGCTTGACACGGTTATCCACAGAATCAGGGGATAACGCAGGAAAGAACATGTGAGCAAAAG
GCCAGCAAAAGGCCAGGAACCGTAAAAAGGCCGCGTTGCTGGCGTTTTTCCATAGGCTCCGCCCCCCTGA
CGAGCATCACAAAAATCGACGCTCAAGTCAGAGGTGGCGAAACCCGACAGGACTATAAAGATACCAGGCG
TTTCCCCCTGGAAGCTCCCTCGTGCGCTCTCCTGTTCCGACCCTGCCGCTTACCGGATACCTGTCCGCCT
TTCTCCCTTCGGGAAGCGTGGCGCTTTCTCATAGCTCACGCTGTAGGTATCTCAGTTCGGTGTAGGTCGT
TCGCTCCAAGCTGGGCTGTGTGCACGAACCCCCCGTTCAGCCCGACCGCTGCGCCTTATCCGGTAACTAT
CGTCTTGAGTCCAACCCGGTAAGACACGACTTATCGCCACTGGCAGCAGCCACTGGTAACAGGATTAGCA
GAGCGAGGTATGTAGGCGGTGCTACAGAGTTCTTGAAGTGGTGGCCTAACTACGGCTACACTAGAAGAAC
AGTATTTGGTATCTGCGCTCTGCTGAAGCCAGTTACCTTCGGAAAAAGAGTTGGTAGCTCTTGATCCGGC
AAACAAACCACCGCTGGTAGCGGTGGTTTTTTTGTTTGCAAGCAGCAGATTACGCGCAGAAAAAAAGGAT
CTCAAGAAGATCCTTTGATCTTTTCTACGGGGTCTGACGCTCAGTGGAACGAAAACTCACGTTAAGGGAT
TTTGGTCATGAGATTATCAAAAAGGATCTTCACCTAGATCCTTTTGTGATGATCGGCACGTAAGAGGTTC
CAACTTTCACCATAATGAAATAAGATCACTACCGGGCGTATTTTTTGAGTTATCGAGATTTTCAGGAGCT
AAGGAAGCTAAAATGAGCCATATTCAACGGGAAACGTCTTGCTCAAGGCCGCGATTAAATTCCAACATGG
ATGCTGATTTATATGGGTATAAATGGGCTCGCGATAATGTCGGGCAATCAGGTGCGACAATCTACCGATT
GTATGGGAAGCCCGATGCGCCAGAGTTGTTTCTGAAACATGGCAAAGGTAGCGTTGCCAATGATGTTACA
GATGAGATGGTCAGACTAAACTGGCTGACGGAATTTATGCCTCTTCCGACCATCAAGCATTTTATCCGTA
CTCCTGATGATGCATGGTTACTCACCACTGCGATCCCAGGGAAAACAGCATTCCAGGTATTAGAAGAATA
TCCTGATTCAGGTGAAAATATTGTTGATGCGCTGGCAGTGTTCCTGCGCCGGTTGCATTCGATTCCTGTT
TGTAATTGTCCTTTTAACAGCGATCGCGTATTTCGACTCGCTCAGGCGCAATCACGAATGAATAACGGTT
TGGTTGATGCGAGTGATTTTGATGACGAGCGTAATGGCTGGCCTGTTGAACAAGTCTGGAAAGAAATGCA
TAAACTTTTGCCATTCTCACCGGATTCAGTAGTCACTCATGGTGATTTCTCACTTGATAACCTTATTTTT
GACGAGGGGAAATTAATAGGTTGTATTGATGTTGGACGAGTCGGAATCGCAGACCGATACCAGGATCTTG
CCATCCTATGGAACTGCCTCGGTGAGTTTTCTCCTTCATTACAGAAACGGCTTTTTCAAAAATATGGTAT
TGATAATCCTGATATGAATAAATTGCAGTTTCATTTGATGCTCGATGAGTTTTTCTGATTTTTTTTAAGG
CAGTTATTGGTGCCCTTAAACGCCTGGTTGCTACGCCTGAATAAGTGATAATAAGCGGATGAATGGCAGA
AATTCGATGATAAGCTGTCAAACATGATGT
[125 nt withheld, positions 3567-3691]
C
[91 nt withheld, positions 3693-3783]
AGGGTGAT
Features (pLannotate 1.2.2; 8 found; start..end, strand, type, name):
    318..621     +  enhancer       CMV enhancer: human cytomegalovirus immediate early enhancer
    622..825     +  promoter       CMV promoter: human cytomegalovirus (CMV) immediate early promoter
   1489..1713    +  polyA_signal   bGH poly(A) signal: bovine growth hormone polyadenylation signal
   1833..2421    -  rep_origin     ori: high-copy-number ColE1/pMB1/pBR322/pUC origin of replication
   2536..2638    +  promoter       cat promoter: promoter of the E. coli cat gene encoding chloramphenicol acetyltransferase
   2639..3452    +  CDS            KanR (fragment): aminoglycoside phosphotransferase; aph(3')-Ia; confers resistance to kanamycin in bacteria or G418 (Geneticin®) in eukaryotes
   3540..3557    -  promoter       tet promoter (fragment): E. coli promoter for tetracycline efflux protein gene
   3568..232     +  rep_origin     f1 ori (across the origin) (sequence partly withheld): f1 bacteriophage origin of replication; arrow indicates direction of (+) strand synthesis
