[The description below was written by a language model from this plasmid's Addgene catalogue record and pLannotate feature annotations shown in this document.]
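Description:
hCMV-IE1:Lucia:bgH is a small (about 3.8 kb) mammalian expression plasmid that carries a single, self-contained transcriptional unit for constitutive production of Lucia luciferase. It is built in Alpha2, a depositor-made backbone of roughly 2.3 kb used for modular synthetic-biology assembly. The plasmid is maintained in E. coli at high copy through a ColE1/pUC-type origin and is selected with kanamycin. Resistance comes from an aph(3')-Ia aminoglycoside phosphotransferase gene that the annotation places downstream of a cat gene promoter. An f1 bacteriophage origin and a short tet promoter fragment are also annotated in the backbone.

The 1.46 kb synthetic insert consists of the human cytomegalovirus immediate-early enhancer and promoter, followed by the Lucia luciferase coding sequence and the bovine growth hormone polyadenylation signal. The automated feature tables do not annotate the luciferase itself. They leave an unlabelled gap of roughly 660 bp between the CMV promoter and the bGH signal, which is where the catalogue entry indicates the reporter lies. The two sequence records (depositor and sequencing-verified) have the same length and list the same features in the same order, differing only in where numbering starts.

The unit was assembled through BsaI sites that were destroyed during cloning. According to the depositor, it can be released with BsmBI for transfer into Omega-level vectors, so several transcriptional units can be combined hierarchically. Given the strong constitutive promoter, the construct serves as an always-on luciferase unit in mammalian cells. The associated work concerns multiplexed luciferase assays that monitor several cellular pathways at once.
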