Addgene plasmid #135293: hCMV-IE1:Lucia:bgH
Purpose: Transcriptional unit for constitutive expression of Lucia luciferase in mammalian cells
Depositing lab: Koen Venken. Depositing organization: Baylor College of Medicine. Publication: Examining multiple cellular pathways at once using multiplex hextuple luciferase assaying. Sarrion-Perdigones A, Chang L, Gonzalez Y, Gallego-Flores T, Young DW, Venken KJT. Nat Commun. 2019 Dec 13;10(1):5710. doi: 10.1038/s41467-019-13651-y. PubMed 31836712.
Backbone
  Vector backbone: Alpha2
  Backbone manufacturer: Self made
  Backbone size w/o insert (bp): 2327
  Total vector size (bp): 3791
  Vector type: Mammalian Expression, Luciferase, Synthetic Biology
Growth in bacteria
  Bacterial resistance: Kanamycin, 50 μg/mL
  Growth temperature: 37°C
  Growth strain: DH5alpha
  Copy number: High Copy
Gene/Insert
  Gene/Insert name: CMV:Lucia:bGH (alt name: Cytomegalovirus enhancer and promoter driving the expression of the Lucia Luciferase)
  Species: Synthetic
  Insert size (bp): 1464
  Cloning method: Restriction Enzyme; 5′ cloning site BsaI (destroyed during cloning); 3′ cloning site BsaI (destroyed during cloning)
  Sequencing primers: 5′ aat gag ctg att taa caa aaa ttt aac gcg; 3′ ctt ttt acg gtt cct ggc ctt ttg
Terms and licenses: Academic/Nonprofit Terms; Industry Terms: Not Available to Industry
Depositor comments: Insert can be released with BsmBI for further cloning into Omega level vectors.
How to cite: hCMV-IE1:Lucia:bgH was a gift from Koen Venken (Addgene plasmid # 135293 ; http://n2t.net/addgene:135293 ; RRID:Addgene_135293)
